>Addgene plasmid #102551 | cyto-Ruby3-iATPSnFR1.0 | addgene full sequence | sequence record 196777 | Addgene NGS Result
GACATTGATTATTGACTAGTTATTAATAGTAATCAATTACGGGGTCATTAGTTCATAGCCCATATATGGA
GTTCCGCGTTACATAACTTACGGTAAATGGCCCGCCTGGCTGACCGCCCAACGACCCCCGCCCATTGACG
TCAATAATGACGTATGTTCCCATAGTAACGCCAATAGGGACTTTCCATTGACGTCAATGGGTGGAGTATT
TACGGTAAACTGCCCACTTGGCAGTACATCAAGTGTATCATATGCCAAGTACGCCCCCTATTGACGTCAA
TGACGGTAAATGGCCCGCCTGGCATTATGCCCAGTACATGACCTTATGGGACTTTCCTACTTGGCAGTAC
ATCTACGTATTAGTCATCGCTATTACCATGGTGATGCGGTTTTGGCAGTACATCAATGGGCGTGGATAGC
GGTTTGACTCACGGGGATTTCCAAGTCTCCACCCCATTGACGTCAATGGGAGTTTGTTTTGGCACCAAAA
TCAACGGGACTTTCCAAAATGTCGTAACAACTCCGCCCCATTGACGCAAATGGGCGGTAGGCGTGTACGG
TGGGAGGTCTATATAAGCAGAACTCTCTGGCTAACTAGAGAACCCACTGCTTACTGGCTTATCGAAATTA
ATACGACTCACTATAGGGAGACCCAAGCTTGGTACCGAACTCGGATCCACTAGTAACGGCCGCCAGTGTG
CTGGAATTCATGGTGTCTAAGGGCGAAGAGCTGATCAAGGAAAATATGCGTATGAAGGTGGTCATGGAAG
GTTCGGTCAACGGCCACCAATTCAAATGCACAGGTGAAGGAGAAGGCAGGCCGTACGAGGGAGTGCAAAC
CATGAGGATCAAAGTCATCGAGGGAGGACCCCTGCCATTTGCCTTTGACATTCTTGCCACGTCGTTCATG
TATGGCAGCCGTACTTTTATCAAGTACCCGGCAGACATTCCTGATTTCTTTAAACAGTCCTTTCCTGAGG
GTTTTACTTGGGAAAGAGTTACGAGATACGAAGATGGTGGAGTCGTCACCGTCACGCAGGACACCAGCCT
TGAGGATGGCGAACTCGTTTACAACGTCAAAGTCAGAGGGGTAAACTTTCCCTCCAATGGTCCCGTGATG
CAGAAGAAGACCAAGGGTTGGGAGCCTAATACAGAGATGATGTATCCAGCAGATGGTGGTCTGAGGGGAT
ACACTGATATTGCACTGAAAGTTGATGGTGGTGGCCATCTGCATTGCAATTTCGTAACAACTTACAGGTC
AAAAAAGACCGTCGGGAACATCAAGATGCCCGGTGTCCATGCCGTTGATCACCGCCTGGAAAGGATAGAG
GAAAGTGACAATGAAACGTACGTAGTACAACGCGAAGTCGCAGTTGCCAAGTACTCCAATCTTGGTGGTG
CTAGCATGAAGACTATTCACGTGAGTGTCGTAACTCCCGACGGGCCTGTATATGAGGATGACGTTGAAAT
GGTGAGCGTCAAAGCAAAAAGTGGCGAGCTCGGTATTCTCCCAGGCCACATTCCCTTGAAAGCTCCCCTA
GAGATCAGTGCCGCACGCCTGAAGAAAGGGGGCAAAACACAGTATATCGCTGTGTCAGGCGGCAACCTCG
AAGTGCGGCCTGACAAGGTGACCATCTATGCCCAGGCAGCCGAGAGGGCTGAGGATATCGATGTCCTGCG
CGCCAAGGCCGCCAAGGAGAGAGCCGAGCGCCGACTCCAATCACAGGTCCTGAGCCACAACGTCTATATC
ACCGCCGACAAGCAGAAGAACGGCATCAAGGCGAACTTCAAGATCCGCCACAACGTGGAGGACGGCAGCA
TGCAGCTCGCCGACCACTACCAGCAGAACACCCCCATCGGCGACGGCCCCGTGCTGCTGCCCGACAACCA
CTACCTGAGCACCCAGTCCGTGCTGAGCAAAGACCCTAACGAGAAGCGCGATCACATGGTCCTGCTGGAG
TTCGTGACCGCCGCCGGGATCACTCTCGGCATGGACGAGCTGTACAAGGGCGGTACCGGAGGGAGCATGA
GCAAGGGCGAGGAGCTGTTCACCGGGGTGGTGCCCATCCTGGTCGAGCTGGACGGCGACGTAAACGGCCA
CAAGTTCAGCGTGCGCGGCGAGGGCGAGGGCGATGCCACCAACGGCAAGCTGACCCTGAAGTTCATCTGC
ACCACCGGCAAGCTGCCCGTGCCCTGGCCCACCCTCGTGACCACCCTGACCTACGGCGTGCAGTGCTTCA
GCCGCTACCCCGACCACATGAAGCAGCACGACTTCTTCAAGTCCGCCATGCCCGAAGGCTACGTCCAGGA
GCGCACCATCAGCTTCAAGGACGACGGCACCTACAAGACCCGCGCCGAGGTGAAGTTCGAGGGCGACACC
CTGGTGAACCGCATCGAGCTGAAGGGCATCGACTTCAAGGAGGACGGCAACATCCTGGGGCACAAGCTGG
AGTACAACTTTGGGTTGCACGACATCGATTTTAAGCGCGCCGAGCTCGCCCTTAAGCGCGCAATGAATAG
GCTCTCAGTTGCCGAAATGAAGTAGGCGGCCGCTCGAGATCAGCCTCGACTGTGCCTTCTAGTTGCCAGC
CATCTGTTGTTTGCCCCTCCCCCGTGCCTTCCTTGACCCTGGAAGGTGCCACTCCCACTGTCCTTTCCTA
ATAAAATGAGGAAATTGCATCGCATTGTCTGAGTAGGTGTCATTCTATTCTGGGGGGTGGGGTGGGGCAG
GACAGCAAGGGGGAGGATTGGGAAGACAATAGCAGGCGTGCTGGGGATGCGGTGGGCTCTATGGCTTCTG
AGGCGGAAAGAACCAGTGGCGGTAATACGGTTATCCACAGAATCAGGGGATAACGCAGGAAAGAACATGT
GAGCAAAAGGCCAGCAAAAGGCCAGGAACCGTAAAAAGGCCGCGTTGCTGGCGTTTTTCCATAGGCTCCG
CCCCCCTGACGAGCATCACAAAAATCGACGCTCAAGTCAGAGGTGGCGAAACCCGACAGGACTATAAAGA
TACCAGGCGTTTCCCCCTGGAAGCTCCCTCGTGCGCTCTCCTGTTCCGACCCTGCCGCTTACCGGATACC
TGTCCGCCTTTCTCCCTTCGGGAAGCGTGGCGCTTTCTCATAGCTCACGCTGTAGGTATCTCAGTTCGGT
GTAGGTCGTTCGCTCCAAGCTGGGCTGTGTGCACGAACCCCCCGTTCAGCCCGACCGCTGCGCCTTATCC
GGTAACTATCGTCTTGAGTCCAACCCGGTAAGACACGACTTATCGCCACTGGCAGCAGCCACTGGTAACA
GGATTAGCAGAGCGAGGTATGTAGGCGGTGCTACAGAGTTCTTGAAGTGGTGGCCTAACTACGGCTACAC
TAGAAGAACAGTATTTGGTATCTGCGCTCTGCTGAAGCCAGTTACCTTCGGAAAAAGAGTTGGTAGCTCT
TGATCCGGCAAACAAACCACCGCTGGTAGCGGTGGTTTTTTTGTTTGCAAGCAGCAGATTACGCGCAGAA
AAAAAGGATCTCAAGAAGATCCTTTGATCTTTTCTACGGGGTCTGACGCTCAGTGGAACGAAAACTCACG
TTAAGGGATTTTGGTCATGAGATTATCAAAAAGGATCTTCACCTAGATCCTTTTAAATTAAAAATGAAGT
TTTAAATCAATCTAAAGTATATATGAGTAACCTGAGGCTATGGCAGGGCCTGCCGCCCCGACGTTGGCTG
CGAGCCCTGGGCCTTCACCCGAACTTGGGGGGTGGGGTGGGGAAAAGGAAGAAACGCGGGCGTATTGGCC
CCAATGGGGTCTCGGTGGGGTATCGACAGAGTGCCAGCCCTGGGACCGAACCCCGCGTTTATGAACAAAC
GACCCAACACCGTGCGTTTTATTCTGTCTTTTTATTGCCGTCATAGCGCGGGTTCCTTCCGGTATTGTCT
CCTTCCGTGTTTCAGTTAGCCTCCCCCTAGGGTGGGCGAAGAACTCCAGCATGAGATCCCCGCGCTGGAG
GATCATCCAGCCGGCGTCCCGGAAAACGATTCCGAAGCCCAACCTTTCATAGAAGGCGGCGGTGGAATCG
AAATCTCGTGATGGCAGGTTGGGCGTCGCTTGGTCGGTCATTTCGAACCCCAGAGTCCCGCTCAGAAGAA
CTCGTCAAGAAGGCGATAGAAGGCGATGCGCTGCGAATCGGGAGCGGCGATACCGTAAAGCACGAGGAAG
CGGTCAGCCCATTCGCCGCCAAGCTCTTCAGCAATATCACGGGTAGCCAACGCTATGTCCTGATAGCGGT
CCGCCACACCCAGCCGGCCACAGTCGATGAATCCAGAAAAGCGGCCATTTTCCACCATGATATTCGGCAA
GCAGGCATCGCCATGGGTCACGACGAGATCCTCGCCGTCGGGCTTGCTCGCCTTGAGCCTGGCGAACAGT
TCGGCTGGCGCGAGCCCCTGATGCTCTTCGTCCAGATCATCCTGATCGACAAGACCGGCTTCCATCCGAG
TACGTGCTCGCTCGATGCGATGTTTCGCTTGGTGGTCGAATGGGCAGGTAGCCGGATCAAGCGTATGCAG
CCGCCGCATTGCATCAGCCATGATGGATACTTTCTCGGCAGGAGCAAGGTGAGATGACAGGAGATCCTGC
CCCGGCACTTCGCCCAATAGCAGCCAGTCCCTTCCCGCTTCAGTGACAACGTCGAGCACAGCTGCGCAAG
GAACGCCCGTCGTGGCCAGCCACGATAGCCGCGCTGCCTCGTCTTGCAGTTCATTCAGGGCACCGGACAG
GTCGGTCTTGACAAAAAGAACCGGGCGCCCCTGCGCTGACAGCCGGAACACGGCGGCATCAGAGCAGCCG
ATTGTCTGTTGTGCCCAGTCATAGCCGAATAGCCTCTCCACCCAAGCGGCCGGAGAACCTGCGTGCAATC
CATCTTGTTCAATCATGCGAAACGATCCTCATCCTGTCTCTTGATCGATCTTTGCAAAAGCCTAGGCCTC
CAAAAAAGCCTCCTCACTACTTCTGGAATAGCTCAGAGGCCGGGCCTCGGCCTCTGCATAAATAAAAAAA
ATTAGTCAGCCATGGGGCGGAGAATGGGCGGAACTGGGCGGAGTTAGGGGCGGGATGGGCGGAGTTAGGG
GCGGGACTATGGTTGCTGACTAATTGAGATGCTTGCTTTGCATACTTCTGCCTGCTGGGGAGCCTGGGGA
CTTTCCACACCTGGTTGCTGACTAATTGAGATGCTTGCTTTGCATACTTCTGCCTGCTGGGGAGCCTGGG
GACTTTCCACACCCTAACTGACACACATTCCACAGCTGGTTCTTTCCGCCTCAGGACTCTTCCTTTTTCA
ATAAATCAATCTAAAGTATATATGAGTAAACTTGGTCTGACAGTTACCAATGCTTAATCAGTGAGGCACC
TATCTCAGCGATCTGTCTATTTCGTTCATCCATAGTTGCCTGACTCCCCGTCGTGTAGATAACTACGATA
CGGGAGGGCTTACCATCTGGCCCCAGTGCTGCAATGATACCGCGAGACCCACGCTCACCGGCTCCAGATT
TATCAGCAATAAACCAGCCAGCCGGAAGGGCCGAGCGCAGAAGTGGTCCTGCAACTTTATCCGCCTCCAT
CCAGTCTATTAATTGTTGCCGGGAAGCTAGAGTAAGTAGTTCGCCAGTTAATAGTTTGCGCAACGTTGTT
GCCATTGCTACAGGCATCGTGGTGTCACGCTCGTCGTTTGGTATGGCTTCATTCAGCTCCGGTTCCCAAC
GATCAAGGCGAGTTACATGATCCCCCATGTTGTGCAAAAAAGCGGTTAGCTCCTTCGGTCCTCCGATCGT
TGTCAGAAGTAAGTTGGCCGCAGTGTTATCACTCATGGTTATGGCAGCACTGCATAATTCTCTTACTGTC
ATGCCATCCGTAAGATGCTTTTCTGTGACTGGTGAGTACTCAACCAAGTCATTCTGAGAATAGTGTATGC
GGCGACCGAGTTGCTCTTGCCCGGCGTCAATACGGGATAATACCGCGCCACATAGCAGAACTTTAAAAGT
GCTCATCATTGGAAAACGTTCTTCGGGGCGAAAACTCTCAAGGATCTTACCGCTGTTGAGATCCAGTTCG
ATGTAACCCACTCGTGCACCCAACTGATCTTCAGCATCTTTTACTTTCACCAGCGTTTCTGGGTGAGCAA
AAACAGGAAGGCAAAATGCCGCAAAAAAGGGAATAAGGGCGACACGGAAATGTTGAATACTCATACTCTT
CCTTTTTCAATATTATTGAAGCATTTATCAGGGTTATTGTCTCATGAGCGGATACATATTTGAATGTATT
TAGAAAAATAAACAAATAGGGGTTCCGCGCACATTTCCCCGAAAAGTGCCACCTG
[124 nt withheld, positions 6356-6479]
C
[91 nt withheld, positions 6481-6571]
A
[49 nt withheld, positions 6573-6621]
CCTTTGACGTTGGAGTCCACGTTCTTT
[37 nt withheld, positions 6649-6685]
ACCCTATCTCGGTCTATTCTTTTGATTTATAAGGGATTTTGCCGATTTCGGCCTATTGGTTAAAAAATGA
GCTGATTTAACAAAAATTTAACGCGAATTTTAACAAAATATTAACGCTTACAATTTACGCGCGCGTT
Features (pLannotate 1.2.2; 20 found; start..end, strand, type, name):
      1..380     +  enhancer       CMV enhancer: human cytomegalovirus immediate early enhancer
    381..581     +  promoter       CMV promoter: human cytomegalovirus (CMV) immediate early promoter
    583..613     +  LTR            5' LTR (truncated) (fragment): truncated 5' long terminal repeat (LTR) from HIV-1
    629..647     +  promoter       T7 promoter: promoter for bacteriophage T7 RNA polymerase
    710..1399    +  CDS            mRuby3: mRuby3 is a basic (constitutively fluorescent) red fluorescent protein published in 2016, derived from Entacmaea quadricolor. It has low acid sensitivity.
   1406..1726    +  CDS            atpC (fragment): ATPE_GEOKA - Experimental evidence at protein level: Swiss-Prot protein existence level 1. Produces ATP from ADP in the presence of a proton gradient across the membrane. From Geobacillus kaustophilus (strain HTA426).
   1739..2458    +  CDS            cEGFP: cEGFP is a basic (constitutively fluorescent) green fluorescent protein published in 2008, derived from Aequorea victoria.
   2471..2542    +  CDS            atpC (fragment): ATPE_BACP3 - Experimental evidence at protein level: Swiss-Prot protein existence level 1. Produces ATP from ADP in the presence of a proton gradient across the membrane. From Bacillus sp. (strain PS3).
   2570..2681    +  polyA_signal   bGH poly(A) signal: bovine growth hormone polyadenylation signal
   2798..2816    +  promoter       SV40 promoter (fragment): SV40 enhancer and early promoter
   2926..3514    -  rep_origin     ori: high-copy-number ColE1/pMB1/pBR322/pUC origin of replication
   3736..3752    +  polyA_signal   bGH poly(A) signal (fragment): bovine growth hormone polyadenylation signal
   3843..3890    -  polyA_signal   HSV TK poly(A) signal: herpes simplex virus thymidine kinase polyadenylation signal (Cole and Stacy, 1985)
   3949..4101    -  CDS            ble (fragment): BLE_KLEPN - Experimental evidence at protein level: Swiss-Prot protein existence level 1. Binding protein with a strong affinity to the bleomycin family of antibiotics. Binds to CL990; an antimitotic-antibiotic compound. From Klebsiella pneumoniae.
   4122..4916    -  CDS            NeoR/KanR: aminoglycoside phosphotransferase from Tn5; aph(3')-II (or nptII); confers resistance to neomycin, kanamycin, and G418 (Geneticin®)
   4951..5304    -  promoter       SV40 promoter: SV40 enhancer and early promoter
   5306..5323    -  promoter       AmpR promoter (fragment): bla
   5364..6224    -  CDS            AmpR: β-lactamase; bla; confers resistance to ampicillin, carbenicillin, and related antibiotics
   6225..6329    -  promoter       AmpR promoter: bla
   6356..6784    +  rep_origin     f1 ori (sequence partly withheld): f1 bacteriophage origin of replication; arrow indicates direction of (+) strand synthesis
