[The description below was written by a language model from this plasmid's Addgene catalogue record and pLannotate feature annotations shown in this document.]
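Description:
cyto-Ruby3-iATPSnFR1.0 is a mammalian expression plasmid of about 6.8 kb, built on a modified pDisplay backbone, that produces a cytoplasmic, genetically encoded ATP sensor fused to a red reference fluorophore. It is propagated in E. coli through a high-copy ColE1/pUC-type origin and selected with ampicillin via the β-lactamase gene. An f1 origin is also present. A separate SV40 early promoter drives a Tn5 NeoR/KanR cassette ending in an HSV TK polyadenylation signal, which could in principle support G418 selection of transfected mammalian cells. A short ble fragment and a few fragmentary promoter, poly(A) and LTR hits in the annotation look like backbone remnants rather than functional parts.

The payload is a single open reading frame under the CMV immediate-early enhancer and promoter, terminated by the bGH polyadenylation signal, with a T7 promoter just upstream of the coding region. The frame opens with mRuby3, followed by a fragment of the bacterial F0F1-ATP synthase epsilon subunit (atpC), then a GFP annotated as circularly permuted EGFP, and finally a second short atpC fragment. This layout reflects a GFP inserted within the ATP-binding epsilon subunit, so that ATP-induced conformational change alters green fluorescence and gives a single-wavelength intensity readout. The constitutively fluorescent mRuby3 provides an ATP-independent red signal that can be used to normalise for expression level, giving a ratiometric green/red measure. No secretion leader or membrane anchor is annotated, which fits the cytoplasmic localisation named in the record. The construct is intended for imaging cytosolic ATP in mammalian cells.
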