Addgene plasmid #102551: cyto-Ruby3-iATPSnFR1.0
Purpose: expresses cytoplasmic ATP sensor in mammalian cells with red reference protein
Depositing lab: Baljit Khakh. Depositing organization: University of California, Los Angeles (UCLA). Publication: A genetically encoded single-wavelength sensor for imaging cytosolic and cell surface ATP. Lobas MA, Tao R, Nagai J, Kronschlager MT, Borden PM, Marvin JS, Looger LL, Khakh BS. Nat Commun. 2019 Feb 12;10(1):711. doi: 10.1038/s41467-019-08441-5. PubMed 30755613.
Backbone
  Vector backbone: pdisplay modified
  Vector type: Mammalian Expression
Growth in bacteria
  Bacterial resistance: Ampicillin, 100 μg/mL
  Growth temperature: 37°C
  Growth strain: DH5alpha
  Copy number: Unknown
Gene/Insert
  Gene/Insert name: Ruby3-iATPSnFR1.0
  Tag / fusion protein: Ruby3
Terms and licenses: Academic/Nonprofit Terms; Industry Terms: Not Available to Industry
How to cite: cyto-Ruby3-iATPSnFR1.0 was a gift from Baljit Khakh (Addgene plasmid # 102551 ; http://n2t.net/addgene:102551 ; RRID:Addgene_102551)
